Addgene plasmid #18473: T4 Lysozyme A98V WT*
Depositing lab: Brian Matthews. Depositing organization: University of Oregon.
Backbone
  Vector backbone: pHS1403
  Backbone size w/o insert (bp): 5000
  Vector type: Bacterial Expression
Growth in bacteria
  Bacterial resistance: Ampicillin, 100 μg/mL
  Growth temperature: 37°C
  Growth strain: DH5alpha
  Copy number: High Copy
Gene/Insert
  Gene/Insert name: T4 Lysozyme
  Species: Bacteriophage T4
  Insert size (bp): 600
  Mutation: A98V WT*
  GenBank ID: NP_049736
  Entrez Gene: e (a.k.a. T4p123)
  Cloning method: Restriction Enzyme; 5′ cloning site BamHI (not destroyed); 3′ cloning site HindIII (not destroyed)
  Sequencing primers: 5′ na; 3′ GGCGTATCACGAGGCCC
Terms and licenses: Academic/Nonprofit Terms; Industry Terms: Not Available to Industry
Depositor comments: The BamHI site is 27 bp from the ATG and the HindIII site is 115 bp from the stop.
How to cite: T4 Lysozyme A98V WT* was a gift from Brian Matthews (Addgene plasmid # 18473 ; http://n2t.net/addgene:18473 ; RRID:Addgene_18473)
