[The description below was written by a language model from this plasmid's Addgene catalogue record.]
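Description:
T4 Lysozyme A98V WT* is a bacterial expression plasmid built on the pHS1403 backbone (about 5 kb without insert) that carries the bacteriophage T4 lysozyme gene (gene e), an insert of roughly 600 bp. It is maintained as a high-copy plasmid in E. coli under ampicillin selection. The record does not name the origin of replication, and it does not state which promoter or other regulatory elements drive expression. No feature table is provided, so these details cannot be filled in from the available information. No tags or fusion partners are listed.

The lysozyme coding region was inserted by restriction cloning between a BamHI site at the 5′ end and a HindIII site at the 3′ end, and both sites remain intact. According to the depositor's comments, the BamHI site lies 27 bp from the start codon and the HindIII site 115 bp from the stop codon. The fragment therefore includes short flanking untranslated stretches and can be excised or transferred as a unit.

The insert carries the substitution A98V, replacing alanine 98 with valine, in the "WT*" background. The record does not define that designation; in the T4 lysozyme literature WT* conventionally refers to the cysteine-free pseudo-wild-type protein used as a reference for point mutants. The record does not state an intended use, but a single-site variant in a bacterial expression vector is suited to producing recombinant mutant protein, for example to compare its stability, folding or structure with the parent lysozyme.
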