>Addgene plasmid #18473 | T4 Lysozyme A98V WT* | addgene partial sequence | sequence record 24259 | 18473 with 3primeUP 5'-GGCGTATCACGAGGCCC-3'
CCCGCTCNTTAGGCGGGCTCAGATCTGCTCATGTTTGACAGCTTATCATCGATAAGCTTCGGCAATAAAT
TCTTGATATGTTTTCATATGTTTCCTTTAAATATTTTAATTAGTAATTGTCTATTCAAGTAATTGTGAAT
ATACTATCACAATTCCAAGAGAAAGTAAACAGCTTTATAGATTTTTATACGCGTCCCAAGTGCCAGTTCT
AAACGTTGTAATGACTCGTTTTGCGCGATTAGGTGTTTGATTATACCATCTACTTTTAGCTAAGTTAACT
GCTGCTTCATCCCAGCGTTTTTGTTGAAGCATACGTAAAGAGTTAGTAAATCCTGCCACACCGGTTTCTC
CCATTTGGAAAACCATATTAATCAATACACAGCGACGAACCGCATCAAGAGAATCATAAACCGGTTTTAA
TTTAGCATTTCTCAGAATTCCGCGAACAGCAGCATCAACATCCTGATTAAAGAGTTTTTCAGCCTCATCT
TTTGTAATTACACCATTGCAATTACGCCCAATAGCTTTATCTAATTCAGATTTAGCAGCATTAAGTGATG
GACTTTTTGTAAGCAAATGACCGATGCCAATAGTGTAATAGCCTTCTGTGTCTTTATAGATTTTAAGTCT
AAGACCTTCATCTATACGTAACATTTCAAATATATTCATAATACCTCCTAAGCATCGATGGATCCTGTTT
CCTGTGTGAAATTGTTATCCGCTCACAANTTCCACACATTATACGAGCCGATGATTA
